>Addgene plasmid #36046 | pT7-7 asyn WT | addgene full sequence | sequence record 471549 | Addgene NGS Result
AAATCAATCTAAAGTATATATGAGTAAACTTGGTCTGACAGTTACCAATGCTTAATCAGTGAGGCACCTA
TCTCAGCGATCTGTCTATTTCGTTCATCCATAGTTGCCTGACTCCCCGTCGTGTAGATAACTACGATACG
GGAGGGCTTACCATCTGGCCCCAGTGCTGCAATGATACCGCGAGACCCACGCTCACCGGCTCCAGATTTA
TCAGCAATAAACCAGCCAGCCGGAAGGGCCGAGCGCAGAAGTGGTCCTGCAACTTTATCCGCCTCCATCC
AGTCTATTAATTGTTGCCGGGAAGCTAGAGTAAGTAGTTCGCCAGTTAATAGTTTGCGCAACGTTGTTGC
CATTGCTACAGGCATCGTGGTGTCACGCTCGTCGTTTGGTATGGCTTCATTCAGCTCCGGTTCCCAACGA
TCAAGGCGAGTTACATGATCCCCCATGTTGTGCAAAAAAGCGGTTAGCTCCTTCGGTCCTCCGATCGTTG
TCAGAAGTAAGTTGGCCGCAGTGTTATCACTCATGGTTATGGCAGCACTGCATAATTCTCTTACTGTCAT
GCCATCCGTAAGATGCTTTTCTGTGACTGGTGAGTACTCAACCAAGTCATTCTGAGAATAGTGTATGCGG
CGACCGAGTTGCTCTTGCCCGGCGTCAACACGGGATAATACCGCGCCACATAGCAGAACTTTAAAAGTGC
TCATCATTGGAAAACGTTCTTCGGGGCGAAAACTCTCAAGGATCTTACCGCTGTTGAGATCCAGTTCGAT
GTAACCCACTCGTGCACCCAACTGATCTTCAGCATCTTTTACTTTCACCAGCGTTTCTGGGTGAGCAAAA
ACAGGAAGGCAAAATGCCGCAAAAAAGGGAATAAGGGCGACACGGAAATGTTGAATACTCATACTCTTCC
TTTTTCAATATTATTGAAGCATTTATCAGGGTTATTGTCTCATGAGCGGATACATATTTGAATGTATTTA
GAAAAATAAACAAATAGGGGTTCCGCGCACATTTCCCCGAAAAGTGCCACCTGACGTCTAAGAAACCATT
ATTATCATGACATTAACCTATAAAAATAGGCGTATCACGAGGCCCTTTCGTCTTCAAGAATAAAAGGATC
TAGGTGAAGATCCTTTTTGATAATCTCATGACCAAAATCCCTTAACGTGAGTTTTCGTTCCACTGAGCGT
CAGACCCCGTAGAAAAGATCAAAGGATCTTCTTGAGATCCTTTTTTTCTGCGCGTAATCTGCTGCTTGCA
AACAAAAAAACCACCGCTACCAGCGGTGGTTTGTTTGCCGGATCAAGAGCTACCAACTCTTTTTCCGAAG
GTAACTGGCTTCAGCAGAGCGCAGATACCAAATACTGTCCTTCTAGTGTAGCCGTAGTTAGGCCACCACT
TCAAGAACTCTGTAGCACCGCCTACATACCTCGCTCTGCTAATCCTGTTACCAGTGGCTGCTGCCAGTGG
CGATAAGTCGTGTCTTACCGGGTTGGACTCAAGACGATAGTTACCGGATAAGGCGCAGCGGTCGGGCTGA
ACGGGGGGTTCGTGCACACAGCCCAGCTTGGAGCGAACGACCTACACCGAACTGAGATACCTACAGCGTG
AGCTATGAGAAAGCGCCACGCTTCCCGAAGGGAGAAAGGCGGACAGGTATCCGGTAAGCGGCAGGGTCGG
AACAGGAGAGCGCACGAGGGAGCTTCCAGGGGGAAACGCCTGGTATCTTTATAGTCCTGTCGGGTTTCGC
CACCTCTGACTTGAGCGTCGATTTTTGTGATGCTCGTCAGGGGGGCGGAGCCTATGGAAAAACGCCAGCA
ACGCGGCCTTTTTACGGTTCCTGGCCTTTTGCTGGCCTTTTGCTCACATGTTCTTTCCTGCGTTATCCCC
TGATTCTGTGGATAACCGTATTACCGCCTTTGAGTGAGCTGATACCGCTCGCCGCAGCCGAACGACCGAG
CGCAGCGAGTCAGTGAGCGAGGAAGCGGAAGAGCGCCTGATGCGGTATTTTCTCCTTACGCATCTGTGCG
GTATTTCACACCGCATAGGAAGATCTTCCGGAAGATCTTCCTATGGTGCACTCTCAGTACAATCTGCTCT
GATGCGCTACGTGACTGGGTCATGGCTGCGCCCCGACACCCGCCAACACCCGCTGACGCGCCCTGACGGG
CTTGTCTGCTCCCGGCATCCGCTTACAGACAAGCTGTGACCGTCTCCGGGAGCTGCATGTGTCAGAGGTT
TTCACCGTCATCACCGAAACGCGCGAGGCCCAGCGATTCGAACTTCTGATAGACTTCGAAATTAATACGA
CTCACTATAGGGAGACCACAACGGTTTCCCTCTAGAAATAATTTTGTTTAACTTTAAGAAGGAGATATAC
ATATGGATGTATTCATGAAAGGACTTTCAAAGGCCAAGGAGGGAGTTGTGGCTGCTGCTGAGAAAACCAA
ACAGGGTGTGGCAGAAGCAGCAGGAAAGACAAAAGAG
[192 nt withheld, positions 2488-2679]
TTGGGCAAGAATGAAGAAGGAGCCCCACAGGAAGGAATTCTGGAAGATATGCCTGTGGATCCTGACAATG
AGGCTTATGAAATGCCTTCTGAGGAAGGGTATCAAGACTACGAACCTGAAGCCTAAGAAATATCTTTGCT
CCCAGTTTCTTGAGATCTGCTGACAGATGTTCCATCCAAGCTTATCGATGATAAGCTGTCAAACATGAGA
ATT
Features (pLannotate 1.2.2; 11 found; start..end, strand, type, name):
     42..902     -  CDS            AmpR: β-lactamase; bla; confers resistance to ampicillin, carbenicillin, and related antibiotics
    903..1007    -  promoter       AmpR promoter: bla
   1222..1810    +  rep_origin     ori: high-copy-number ColE1/pMB1/pBR322/pUC origin of replication
   1996..2047    -  misc_feature   bom (fragment): basis of mobility region from pBR322
   2072..2105    -  misc_feature   bom (fragment): basis of mobility region from pBR322
   2105..2130    -  misc_feature   bom (fragment): basis of mobility region from pBR322
   2232..2269    -  CDS            rop (fragment): Rop protein, which maintains plasmids at low copy number; rop
   2303..2321    +  promoter       T7 promoter: promoter for bacteriophage T7 RNA polymerase
   2353..2375    +  RBS            RBS: efficient ribosome binding site from bacteriophage T7 gene 10 (Olins and Rangwala, 1989)
   2383..2802    +  CDS            SNCA (sequence partly withheld): SYUA_HUMAN - Also known as NACP, PARK1. Experimental evidence at protein level: Swiss-Prot protein existence level 1. Neuronal protein that plays several roles in synaptic activity such as regulation of synaptic vesicle trafficking and subsequent neurotransmitter release. Participates as a monomer in synaptic vesicle exocytosis by enhancing vesicle priming, fusion and dilation of exocytotic fusion pores (PubMed:28288128, PubMed:30404828). Mechanistically, acts by increasing local Ca(2+) release from microdomains which is essential for the enhancement of ATP-induced exocytosis (PubMed:30404828)
   2857..2881    -  promoter       tet promoter (fragment): E. coli promoter for tetracycline efflux protein gene
