>Addgene plasmid #36046 | pT7-7 asyn WT | analyzer sequence | sequence record 44508
AAATCAATCTAAAGTATATATGAGTAAACTTGGTCTGACAGTTACCAATGCTTAATCAGTGAGGCACCTA
TCTCAGCGATCTGTCTATTTCGTTCATCCATAGTTGCCTGACTCCCCGTCGTGTAGATAACTACGATACG
GGAGGGCTTACCATCTGGCCCCAGTGCTGCAATGATACCGCGAGACCCACGCTCACCGGCTCCAGATTTA
TCAGCAATAAACCAGCCAGCCGGAAGGGCCGAGCGCAGAAGTGGTCCTGCAACTTTATCCGCCTCCATCC
AGTCTATTAATTGTTGCCGGGAAGCTAGAGTAAGTAGTTCGCCAGTTAATAGTTTGCGCAACGTTGTTGC
CATTGCTACAGGCATCGTGGTGTCACGCTCGTCGTTTGGTATGGCTTCATTCAGCTCCGGTTCCCAACGA
TCAAGGCGAGTTACATGATCCCCCATGTTGTGCAAAAAAGCGGTTAGCTCCTTCGGTCCTCCGATCGTTG
TCAGAAGTAAGTTGGCCGCAGTGTTATCACTCATGGTTATGGCAGCACTGCATAATTCTCTTACTGTCAT
GCCATCCGTAAGATGCTTTTCTGTGACTGGTGAGTACTCAACCAAGTCATTCTGAGAATAGTGTATGCGG
CGACCGAGTTGCTCTTGCCCGGCGTCAACACGGGATAATACCGCGCCACATAGCAGAACTTTAAAAGTGC
TCATCATTGGAAAACGTTCTTCGGGGCGAAAACTCTCAAGGATCTTACCGCTGTTGAGATCCAGTTCGAT
GTAACCCACTCGTGCACCCAACTGATCTTCAGCATCTTTTACTTTCACCAGCGTTTCTGGGTGAGCAAAA
ACAGGAAGGCAAAATGCCGCAAAAAAGGGAATAAGGGCGACACGGAAATGTTGAATACTCATACTCTTCC
TTTTTCAATATTATTGAAGCATTTATCAGGGTTATTGTCTCATGAGCGGATACATATTTGAATGTATTTA
GAAAAATAAACAAATAGGGGTTCCGCGCACATTTCCCCGAAAAGTGCCACCTGACGTCTAAGAAACCATT
ATTATCATGACATTAACCTATAAAAATAGGCGTATCACGAGGCCCTTTCGTCTTCAAGAATTAAAAGGAT
CTAGGTGAAGATCCTTTTTGATAATCTCATGACCAAAATCCCTTAACGTGAGTTTTCGTTCCACTGAGCG
TCAGACCCCGTAGAAAAGATCAAAGGATCTTCTTGAGATCCTTTTTTTCTGCGCGTAATCTGCTGCTTGC
AAACAAAAAAACCACCGCTACCAGCGGTGGTTTGTTTGCCGGATCAAGAGCTACCAACTCTTTTTCCGAA
GGTAACTGGCTTCAGCAGAGCGCAGATACCAAATACTGTCCTTCTAGTGTAGCCGTAGTTAGGCCACCAC
TTCAAGAACTCTGTAGCACCGCCTACATACCTCGCTCTGCTAATCCTGTTACCAGTGGCTGCTGCCAGTG
GCGATAAGTCGTGTCTTACCGGGTTGGACTCAAGACGATAGTTACCGGATAAGGCGCAGCGGTCGGGCTG
AACGGGGGGTTCGTGCACACAGCCCAGCTTGGAGCGAACGACCTACACCGAACTGAGATACCTACAGCGT
GAGCATTGAGAAAGCGCCACGCTTCCCGAAGGGAGAAAGGCGGACAGGTATCCGGTAAGCGGCAGGGTCG
GAACAGGAGAGCGCACGAGGGAGCTTCCAGGGGGAAACGCCTGGTATCTTTATAGTCCTGTCGGGTTTCG
CCACCTCTGACTTGAGCGTCGATTTTTGTGATGCTCGTCAGGGGGGCGGAGCCTATGGAAAAACGCCAGC
AACGCGGCCTTTTTACGGTTCCTGGCCTTTTGCTGGCCTTTTGCTCACATGTTCTTTCCTGCGTTATCCC
CTGATTCTGTGGATAACCGTATTACCGCCTTTGAGTGAGCTGATACCGCTCGCCGCAGCCGAACGACCGA
GCGCAGCGAGTCAGTGAGCGAGGAAGCGGAAGAGCGCCTGATGCGGTATTTTCTCCTTACGCATCTGTGC
GGTATTTCACACCGCATACAGATCTGTATGGTGCACTCTCAGTACAATCTGCTCTGATGCCGCATAGTTA
AGCCAGTATATACACTCCGCTATCGCTACGTGACTGGGTCATGGCTGCGCCCCGACACCCGCCAACACCC
GCTGACGCGCCCTGACGGGCTTGTCTGCTCCCGGCATCCGCTTACAGACAAGCTGTGACCGTCTCCGGGA
GCTGCATGTGTCAGAGGTTTTCACCGTCATCACCGAAACGCGCGAGGCCCAGCGATTCGAACTTCTGATA
GACTTCGAAATTAATACGACTCACTATAGGGAGACCACAACGGTTTCCCTCTAGAAATAATTTTGTTTAA
CTTTAAGAAGGAGATATACATATGGATGTATTCATGAAAGGACTTTCAAAGGCCAAGGAGGGAGTTGTGG
CTGCTGCTGAGAAAACCAAACAGGGTGTGGCAGAAGCAGCAGGAAAGACAAAAGAG
[192 nt withheld, positions 2507-2698]
TTGGGCAAGAATGAAGAAGGAGCCCCACAGGAAGGAATTCTGGAAGATATGCCTGTGGATCCTGACAATG
AGGCTTATGAAATGCCTTCTGAGGAAGGGTATCAAGACTACGAACCTGAAGCCTAAGAAATATCTTTGCT
CCCAGTTTCTTGAGATCTGCTGACAGATGTTCCATCCAAGCTTATCATCGATGATAAGCTGTCAAACATG
AGAATT
Features (pLannotate 1.2.2; 8 found; start..end, strand, type, name):
     42..902     -  CDS            AmpR: β-lactamase; bla; confers resistance to ampicillin, carbenicillin, and related antibiotics
    903..1007    -  promoter       AmpR promoter: bla
   1223..1811    +  rep_origin     ori: high-copy-number ColE1/pMB1/pBR322/pUC origin of replication
   2251..2288    -  CDS            rop (fragment): Rop protein, which maintains plasmids at low copy number; rop
   2322..2340    +  promoter       T7 promoter: promoter for bacteriophage T7 RNA polymerase
   2372..2394    +  RBS            RBS: efficient ribosome binding site from bacteriophage T7 gene 10 (Olins and Rangwala, 1989)
   2402..2821    +  CDS            SNCA (sequence partly withheld): SYUA_HUMAN - Also known as NACP, PARK1. Experimental evidence at protein level: Swiss-Prot protein existence level 1. Neuronal protein that plays several roles in synaptic activity such as regulation of synaptic vesicle trafficking and subsequent neurotransmitter release. Participates as a monomer in synaptic vesicle exocytosis by enhancing vesicle priming, fusion and dilation of exocytotic fusion pores (PubMed:28288128, PubMed:30404828). Mechanistically, acts by increasing local Ca(2+) release from microdomains which is essential for the enhancement of ATP-induced exocytosis (PubMed:30404828)
   2885..2903    -  promoter       tet promoter (fragment): E. coli promoter for tetracycline efflux protein gene
