[The description below was written by a language model from this plasmid's Addgene catalogue record and pLannotate feature annotations shown in this document.]
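Description:
pT7-7 asyn WT is a small bacterial expression plasmid, just under 3 kb, that carries wild-type human alpha-synuclein (SNCA) in the pT7-7 backbone. It replicates in E. coli from a high-copy ColE1/pMB1-type origin and is selected with ampicillin through a β-lactamase gene driven by its own bla promoter. Only short remnants of the pBR322 lineage remain: fragments of the bom mobility region, a truncated rop gene (consistent with the high copy number recorded) and a piece of the tet promoter. None of these is expected to be functional.

The alpha-synuclein insert was cloned between NdeI and HindIII sites, both of which are retained. It sits directly downstream of a bacteriophage T7 promoter and the efficient ribosome binding site from T7 gene 10. The annotated coding sequence spans 420 nt, which fits the full-length protein, and no affinity tag or fusion partner is annotated, so the product appears to be untagged. No lac operator or T7 terminator is annotated. Transcription depends on T7 RNA polymerase, so expression requires a host strain that supplies that enzyme, whereas the listed DH5alpha strain serves for propagation only.

Two sequence records are provided, an NGS full sequence and an analyzer sequence. They differ by about 20 nt in length but show the same arrangement of elements. The associated publication concerns how Ser-129 phosphorylation and phosphomimic mutations affect alpha-synuclein fibrillation, so this plasmid likely serves as the wild-type source of recombinant protein for aggregation and biophysical studies relevant to Parkinson's disease.
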