Addgene plasmid #36046: pT7-7 asyn WT
Depositing lab: Hilal Lashuel. Depositing organization: Swiss Federal Institute of Technology (EPFL). Publication: Phosphorylation at Ser-129 but not the phosphomimics S129E/D inhibits the fibrillation of alpha-synuclein. Paleologou KE, Schmid AW, Rospigliosi CC, Kim HY, Lamberto GR, Fredenburg RA, Lansbury PT Jr, Fernandez CO, Eliezer D, Zweckstetter M, Lashuel HA. J Biol Chem. 2008 Jun 13;283(24):16895-905. Epub 2008 Mar 14. 10.1074/jbc.M800747200 PubMed 18343814.
Backbone
  Vector backbone: pT7-7
  Backbone size w/o insert (bp): 2438
  Vector type: Bacterial Expression
Growth in bacteria
  Bacterial resistance: Ampicillin, 100 μg/mL
  Growth temperature: 37°C
  Growth strain: DH5alpha
  Copy number: High Copy
Gene/Insert
  Gene/Insert name: alpha-synuclein
  Species: H. sapiens (human)
  Insert size (bp): 476
  Entrez Gene: SNCA (a.k.a. NACP, PARK1, PARK4, PD1)
  Promoter: T7
  Cloning method: Restriction Enzyme; 5′ cloning site NdeI (not destroyed); 3′ cloning site HindIII (not destroyed)
  Sequencing primers: 5′ T7; 3′ AmpStop (TCAGGCAACTATGGATGAAC)
Terms and licenses: Academic/Nonprofit Terms; Industry Terms: Not Available to Industry
Depositor comments: Lashuel Lab Plasmid #77
How to cite: pT7-7 asyn WT was a gift from Hilal Lashuel (Addgene plasmid # 36046 ; http://n2t.net/addgene:36046 ; RRID:Addgene_36046)
