>Addgene plasmid #36046 | pT7-7 asyn WT | addgene partial sequence | sequence record 45246 | T7 5'-TAATACGACTCACTATAGGG-3'
TACTTTAGAAGGAGATATACATATGGATGTATTCATGAAAGGACTTTCAAAGGCCAAGGAGGGAGTTGTG
GCTGCTGCTGAGAAAACCAAACAGGGTGTGGCAGAAGCAGCAGGAAAGACAAAAGAG
[192 nt withheld, positions 128-319]
TTGGGCAAGAATGAAGAAGGAGCCCCACAGGAAGGAATTCTGGAAGATATGCCTGTGGATCCTGACAATG
AGGCTTATGAAATGCCTTCTGAGGAAGGGTATCAAGACTACGAACCTGAAGCCTAAGAAATATCTTTGCT
CCCAGTTTCTTGAGATCTGCTGACAGATGTTCCATCCAAGCTTATCGATGATAAGCTGTCAAACATGAGA
ATTAAATCAATCTAAAGTATATATGAGTAAACTTGGTCTGACAGTTACCAATGCTTAATCAGTGAGGCAC
CTATCTCAGCGATCTGTCTATTTCGTTCATCCATAGTTGCCTGACTCCCCGTCGTGTAGATAACTACGAT
ACGGGAGGGCTTACCATCTGGCCCCAGTGCTGCAATGATACCGCGAGACCCACGCTCACCGGCTCCAGAT
TTATCAGCAATAAACCAGCCAGCCGGAAGGGCCGAGCGCAG
