>Addgene plasmid #36046 | pT7-7 asyn WT | addgene partial sequence | sequence record 229792 | Addgene partial NGS Result
GCTACGTGACTGGGTCATGGCTGCGCCCCGACACCCGCCAACACCCGCTGACGCGCCCTGACGGGCTTGT
CTGCTCCCGGCATCCGCTTACAGACAAGCTGTGACCGTCTCCGGGAGCTGCATGTGTCAGAGGTTTTCAC
CGTCATCACCGAAACGCGCGAGGCCCAGCGATTCGAACTTCTGATAGACTTCGAAATTAATACGACTCAC
TATAGGGAGACCACAACGGTTTCCCTCTAGAAATAATTTTGTTTAACTTTAAGAAGGAGATATACATATG
GATGTATTCATGAAAGGACTTTCAAAGGCCAAGGAGGGAGTTGTGGCTGCTGCTGAGAAAACCAAACAGG
GTGTGGCAGAAGCAGCAGGAAAGACAAAAGAG
[192 nt withheld, positions 383-574]
TTGGGCAAGAATGAAGAAGGAGCCCCACAGGAAGGAATTCTGGAAGATATGCCTGTGGATCCTGACAATG
AGGCTTATGAAATGCCTTCTGAGGAAGGGTATCAAGACTACGAACCTGAAGCCTAAGAAATATCTTTGCT
CCCAGTTTCTTGAGATCTGCTGACAGATGTTCCATCCAAGCTTATCGATGATAAGCTGTCAAACATGAGA
ATTAAATCAATCTAAAGTATATATGAGTAAACTTGGTCTGACAGTTACCAATGCTTAATCAGTGAGGCAC
CTATCTCAGCGATCTGTCTATTTCGTTCATCCATAGTTGCCTGACTCCCCGTCGTGTAGATAACTACGAT
ACGGGAGGGCTTACCATCTGGCCCCAGTGCTGCAATGATACCGCGAGACCCACGCTCACCGGCTCCAGAT
TTATCAGCAATAAACCAGCCAGCCGGAAGGGCCGAGCGCAGAAGTGGTCCTGCAACTTTATCCGCCTCCA
TCCAGTCTATTAATTGTTGCCGGGAAGCTAGAGTAAGTAGTTCGCCAGTTAATAGTTTGCGCAACGTTGT
TGCCATTGCTACAGGCATCGTGGTGTCACGCTCGTCGTTTGGTATGGCTTCATTCAGCTCCGGTTCCCAA
CGATCAAGGCGAGTTACATGATCCCCCATGTTGTGCAAAAAAGCGGTTAGCTCCTTCGGTCCTCCGATCG
TTGTCAGAAGTAAGTTGGCCGCAGTGTTATCACTCATGGTTATGGCAGCACTGCATAATTCTCTTACTGT
CATGCCATCCGTAAGATGCTTTTCTGTGACTGGTGAGTACTCAACCAAGTCATTCTGAGAATAGTGTATG
CGGCGACCGAGTTGCTCTTGCCCGGCGTCAATACGGGATAATACCGCGCCACATAGCAGAACTTTAAAAG
TGCTCATCATTGGAAAACGTTCTTCGGGGCGAAAACTCTCAAGGATCTTACCGCTGTTGAGATCCAGTTC
GATGTAACCCACTCGTGCACCCAACTGATCTTCAGCATCTTTTACTTTCACCAGCGTTTCTGGGTGAGCA
AAAACAGGAAGGCAAAATGCCGCAAAAAAGGGAATAAGGGCGACACGGAAATGTTGAATACTCATACTCT
TCCTTTTTCAATATTATTGAAGCATTTATCAGGGTTATTGTCTCATGAGCGGATACATATTTGAATGTAT
TTAGAAAAATAAACAAATAGGGGTTCCGCGCACATTTCCCCGAAAAGTGCCACCTGACGTCTAAGAAACC
ATTATTATCATGACATTAACCTATAAAAATAGGCGTATCACGAGGCCCTTTCGTCTTCAAGAATAAAAGG
ATCTAGGTGAAGATCCTTTTTGATAATCTCATGACCAAAATCCCTTAACGTGAGTTTTCGTTCCACTGAG
CGTCAGACCCCGTAGAAAAGATCAAAGGATCTTCTTGAGATCCTTTTTTTCTGCGCGTAATCTGCTGCTT
GCAAACAAAAAAACCACCGCTACCAGCGGTGGTTTGTTTGCCGGATCAAGAGCTACCAACTCTTTTTCCG
AAGGTAACTGGCTTCAGCAGAGCGCAGATACCAAATACTGTCCTTCTAGTGTAGCCGTAGTTAGGCCACC
ACTTCAAGAACTCTGTAGCACCGCCTACATACCTCGCTCTGCTAATCCTGTTACCAGTGGCTGCTGCCAG
TGGCGATAAGTCGTGTCT
